>Addgene plasmid #203428 | pCDNA3-HA-HA-human CMYC (1-277) | addgene full sequence | sequence record 403662 | Addgene NGS Result
CCCGCCACCGCCGTCGTTGTCTCCCCGAAGGGAGAAGGGTGTGACCGCAACGTAGGAGGGCGAGCAGAGC
CCGGAGCGGCGGCTAGGGGACAGGGGCGGGGTGGGCAGCAGCTCGAATTTCTTCCAGATATCCTCGCTGG
GCGCCGGGGGCTGCAGCTCGCTCTGCTGCTGCTGCTGGTAGAAGTTCTCCTCCTCGTCGCAGTAGAAATA
CGGCTGCACCGAGTCGTAGTCGAGGTCATAGTTCCTGTTGGTGAAGCTAACGTTGAGGGGCATGGTGGAT
CCGGCGTAGTCGGGCACGTCGTAAGGGTACCCGGCGTAGTCGGGCACGTCGTAAGGGTACATGGTGGGAG
ATCCGAGCTCGGTACCAAGCTTGGGTCTCCCTATAGTGAGTCGTATTAATTTCGATAAGCCAGTAAGCAG
TGGGTTCTCTAGTTAGCCAGAGAGCTCTGCTTATATAGACCTCCCACCGTACACGCCTACCGCCCATTTG
CGTCAATGGGGCGGAGTTGTTACGACATTTTGGAAAGTCCCGTTGATTTTGGTGCCAAAACAAACTCCCA
TTGACGTCAATGGGGTGGAGACTTGGAAATCCCCGTGAGTCAAACCGCTATCCACGCCCATTGATGTACT
GCCAAAACCGCATCACCATGGTAATAGCGATGACTAATACGTAGATGTACTGCCAAGTAGGAAAGTCCCA
TAAGGTCATGTACTGGGCATAATGCCAGGCGGGCCATTTACCGTCATTGACGTCAATAGGGGGCGTACTT
GGCATATGATACACTTGATGTACTGCCAAGTGGGCAGTTTACCGTAAATACTCCACCCATTGACGTCAAT
GGAAAGTCCCTATTGGCGTTACTATGGGAACATACGTCATTATTGACGTCAATGGGCGGGGGTCGTTGGG
CGGTCAGCCAGGCGGGCCATTTACCGTAAGTTATGTAACGCGGAACTCCATATATGGGCTATGAACTAAT
GACCCCGTAATTGATTACTATTAATAACTAGTCAATAATCAATGTCAACGCGTATATCTGGCCCGTACAT
CGCGAAGCAGCGCAAAACGCCTAACCCTAAGCAGATTCTTCATGCAATTGTCGGTCAAGCCTTGCCTTGT
TGTAGCTTAAATTTTGCTCGCGCACTACTCAGCGACCTCCAACACACAAGCAGGGAGCAGATACTGGCTT
AACTATGCGGCATCAGAGCAGATTGTACTGAGAGTGCACCATAGGGGATCGGGAGATCTCCCGATCCGTC
GACGTCAGGTGGCACTTTTCGGGGAAATGTGCGCGGAACCCCTATTTGTTTATTTTTCTAAATACATTCA
AATATGTATCCGCTCATGAGACAATAACCCTGATAAATGCTTCAATAATATTGAAAAAGGAAGAGTATGA
GTATTCAACATTTCCGTGTCGCCCTTATTCCCTTTTTTGCGGCATTTTGCCTTCCTGTTTTTGCTCACCC
AGAAACGCTGGTGAAAGTAAAAGATGCTGAAGATCAGTTGGGTGCACGAGTGGGTTACATCGAACTGGAT
CTCAACAGCGGTAAGATCCTTGAGAGTTTTCGCCCCGAAGAACGTTTTCCAATGATGAGCACTTTTAAAG
TTCTGCTATGTGGCGCGGTATTATCCCGTATTGACGCCGGGCAAGAGCAACTCGGTCGCCGCATACACTA
TTCTCAGAATGACTTGGTTGAGTACTCACCAGTCACAGAAAAGCATCTTACGGATGGCATGACAGTAAGA
GAATTATGCAGTGCTGCCATAACCATGAGTGATAACACTGCGGCCAACTTACTTCTGACAACGATCGGAG
GACCGAAGGAGCTAACCGCTTTTTTGCACAACATGGGGGATCATGTAACTCGCCTTGATCGTTGGGAACC
GGAGCTGAATGAAGCCATACCAAACGACGAGCGTGACACCACGATGCCTGTAGCAATGGCAACAACGTTG
CGCAAACTATTAACTGGCGAACTACTTACTCTAGCTTCCCGGCAACAATTAATAGACTGGATGGAGGCGG
ATAAAGTTGCAGGACCACTTCTGCGCTCGGCCCTTCCGGCTGGCTGGTTTATTGCTGATAAATCTGGAGC
CGGTGAGCGTGGGTCTCGCGGTATCATTGCAGCACTGGGGCCAGATGGTAAGCCCTCCCGTATCGTAGTT
ATCTACACGACGGGGAGTCAGGCAACTATGGATGAACGAAATAGACAGATCGCTGAGATAGGTGCCTCAC
TGATTAAGCATTGGTAACTGTCAGACCAAGTTTACTCATATATACTTTAGATTGATTTAAAACTTCATTT
TTAATTTAAAAGGATCTAGGTGAAGATCCTTTTTGATAATCTCATGACCAAAATCCCTTAACGTGAGTTT
TCGTTCCACTGAGCGTCAGACCCCGTAGAAAAGATCAAAGGATCTTCTTGAGATCCTTTTTTTCTGCGCG
TAATCTGCTGCTTGCAAACAAAAAAACCACCGCTACCAGCGGTGGTTTGTTTGCCGGATCAAGAGCTACC
AACTCTTTTTCCGAAGGTAACTGGCTTCAGCAGAGCGCAGATACCAAATACTGTTCTTCTAGTGTAGCCG
TAGTTAGGCCACCACTTCAAGAACTCTGTAGCACCGCCTACATACCTCGCTCTGCTAATCCTGTTACCAG
TGGCTGCTGCCAGTGGCGATAAGTCGTGTCTTACCGGGTTGGACTCAAGACGATAGTTACCGGATAAGGC
GCAGCGGTCGGGCTGAACGGGGGGTTCGTGCACACAGCCCAGCTTGGAGCGAACGACCTACACCGAACTG
AGATACCTACAGCGTGAGCTATGAGAAAGCGCCACGCTTCCCGAAGGGAGAAAGGCGGACAGGTATCCGG
TAAGCGGCAGGGTCGGAACAGGAGAGCGCACGAGGGAGCTTCCAGGGGGAAACGCCTGGTATCTTTATAG
TCCTGTCGGGTTTCGCCACCTCTGACTTGAGCGTCGATTTTTGTGATGCTCGTCAGGGGGGCGGAGCCTA
TGGAAAAACGCCAGCAACGCGGCCTTTTTACGGTTCCTGGCCTTTTGCTGGCCTTTTGCTCACATGTTCT
TTCCTGCGTTATCCCCTGATTCTGTGGATAACCGTATTACCGCCTTTGAGTGAGCTGATACCGCTCGCCG
CAGCCGAACGACCGAGCGCAGCGAGTCAGTGAGCGAGGAAGCGGAAGAGCGCCCAATACGCAAACCGCCT
CTCCCCGCGCGTTGGCCGATTCATTAATGCAGCTGGCACGACAGGTTTCCCGACTGGAAAGCGGGCAGTG
AGCGCAACGCAATTAATGTGAGTTAGCTCACTCATTAGGCACCCCAGGCTTTACACTTTATGCTTCCGGC
TCGTATGTTGTGTGGAATTGTGAGCGGATAACAATTTCACACAGGAAACAGCTATGACCATGATTACGCC
AAGCTCTAGCTAGAGGTCGACGGTATACAGACATGATAAGATACATTGATGAGTTTGGACAAACCACAAC
TAGAATGCAGTGAAAAAAATGCTTTATTTGTGAAATTTGTGATGCTATTGCTTTATTTGTAACCATTATA
AGCTGCAATAAACAAGTTGGGGTGGGCGAAGAACTCCAGCATGAGATCCCCGCGCTGGAGGATCATCCAG
CCGGCGTCCCGGAAAACGATTCCGAAGCCCAACCTTTCATAGAAGGCGGCGGTGGAATCGAAATCTCGTG
ATGGCAGGTTGGGCGTCGCTTGGTCGGTCATTTCGAACCCCAGAGTCCCGCTCAGAAGAACTCGTCAAGA
AGGCGATAGAAGGCGATGCGCTGCGAATCGGGAGCGGCGATACCGTAAAGCACGAGGAAGCGGTCAGCCC
ATTCGCCGCCAAGCTCTTCAGCAATATCACGGGTAGCCAACGCTATGTCCTGATAGCGGTCCGCCACACC
CAGCCGGCCACAGTCGATGAATCCAGAAAAGCGGCCATTTTCCACCATGATATTCGGCAAGCAGGCATCG
CCATGGGTCACGACGAGATCCTCGCCGTCGGGCATGCGCGCCTTGAGCCTGGCGAACAGTTCGGCTGGCG
CGAGCCCCTGATGCTCTTCGTCCAGATCATCCTGATCGACAAGACCGGCTTCCATCCGAGTACGTGCTCG
CTCGATGCGATGTTTCGCTTGGTGGTCGAATGGGCAGGTAGCCGGATCAAGCGTATGCAGCCGCCGCATT
GCATCAGCCATGATGGATACTTTCTCGGCAGGAGCAAGGTGAGATGACAGGAGATCCTGCCCCGGCACTT
CGCCCAATAGCAGCCAGTCCCTTCCCGCTTCAGTGACAACGTCGAGCACAGCTGCGCAAGGAACGCCCGT
CGTGGCCAGCCACGATAGCCGCGCTGCCTCGTCCTGCAGTTCATTCAGGGCACCGGACAGGTCGGTCTTG
ACAAAAAGAACCGGGCGCCCCTGCGCTGACAGCCGGAACACGGCGGCATCAGAGCAGCCGATTGTCTGTT
GTGCCCAGTCATAGCCGAATAGCCTCTCCACCCAAGCGGCCGGAGAACCTGCGTGCAATCCATCTTGTTC
AATCATGCGAAACGATCCTCATCCTGTCTCTTGATCAGATCCGAAAATGGATATACAAGCTCCCGGGAGC
TTTTTGCAAAAGCCTAGGCCTCCAAAAAAGCCTCCTCACTACTTCTGGAATAGCTCAGAGGCAGAGGCGG
CCTCGGCCTCTGCATAAATAAAAAAAATTAGTCAGCCATGGGGCGGAGAATGGGCGGAACTGGGCGGAGT
TAGGGGCGGGATGGGCGGAGTTAGGGGCGGGACTATGGTTGCTGACTAATTGAGATGCATGCTTTGCATA
CTTCTGCCTGCTGGGGAGCCTGGGGACTTTCCACACCTGGTTGCTGACTAATTGAGATGCATGCTTTGCA
TACTTCTGCCTGCTGGGGAGCCTGGGGACTTTCCACACCCTAACTGACACACATTCCACAGAATTAATTC
GCGTTAAATTTTTGTTAAATCAGCTCATTTTTTAACCAATAGGCCGAAATCGGCAAAATCCCTTATAAAT
CAAAAGAATAGACCGAGATAGGGT
[37 nt withheld, positions 5065-5101]
AAAGAACGTGGACTCCAACGTCAAAGG
[49 nt withheld, positions 5129-5177]
T
[91 nt withheld, positions 5179-5269]
G
[124 nt withheld, positions 5271-5394]
GGGGATACCCCCTAGAGCCCCAGCTGGTTCTTTCCGCCTCAGAAGCCATAGAGCCCACCGCATCCCCAGC
ATGCCTGCTATTGTCTTCCCAATCCTCCCCCTTGCTGTCCTGCCCCACCCCACCCCCCAGAATAGAATGA
CACCTACTCAGACAATGCGATGCAATTTCCTCATTTTATTAGGAAAGGACAGTGGGAGTGGCACCTTCCA
GGGTCAAGGAAGGCACGGGGGAGGGGCAAACAACAGATGGCTGGCAACTAGAAGGCACAGTCGAGGCTGA
TCAGCGAGCTCTAGCATTTAGGTGACACTATAGAATAGGGCCCTCTAGATGCATGCTCGAGCGGCCGCCA
GTGTGATGGATATCTGCAGAATTCTTACGCACAAGAGTTCCGTAGCTGTTCAAGTTTGTGTTTCAACTGT
TCTCGTCGTTTCCGCAACAAGTCCTCTTCAGAAATGAGCTTTTGCTCCTCTGCTTGGACGGACAGGATGT
ATGCTGTGGCTTTTTTAAGGATAACTACCTTGGGGGCCTTTTCATTGTTTTCCAACTCCGGGATCTGGTC
ACGCAGGGCAAAAAAGCTCCGTTTTAGCTCGTTCCTCCTCTGGCGCTCCAAGACGTTGTGTGTTCGCCTC
TTGACATTCTCCTCGGTGTCCGAGGACCTGGGGCTGGTGCATTTTCGGTTGTTGCTGATCTGTCTCAGGA
CTCTGACACTGTCCAACTTGACCCTCTTGGCAGCAGGATAGTCCTTCCGAGTGGAGGGAGGCGCTGCGTA
GTTGTGCTGATGTGTGGAGACGTGGCACCTCTTGAGGACCAGTGGGCTGTGAGGAGGTTTGCTGTGGCCT
CCAGCAGAAGGTGATCCAGACTCTCACCTTTTGCCAGGAGCCTGCCTCTTTTCCACAGAAACAACATCGA
TTTCTTCCTCATCTTCTTGTTCCTCCTCAGAGTCGCTGCTGGTGGTGGGCGGTGTCTCCTCATGGAGCAC
CAGGGGCTCGGGGCTGCCCTGCGGGGAGGACTCCGTCGAGGAGAGCAGAGAATCCGAGGACGGAGAGAAG
GCGCTGGAGTCTTGCGAGGCGCAGGACTTGGGCGAGCTGCTGTCGTTGAGAGGGTAGGGGAAGACCACCG
AGGGGTCGATGCACTCTGAGGCGGCGGCGCTCAGATCCTGCAGGTACAAGCTGGAGGTGGAGCAGACGCT
GTGGCCGCGGGCGGGGTTCGGGCTGCCGCTGTCTTTGCGCGCAGCCTGGTAGGAGGCCAGCTTCTCTGAG
ACGAGCTTGGCGGCGGCCGAGAAGCCGCTCCACATACAGTCCTGGATGATGATGTTTTTGATGAAGGTCT
CGTCGTCCGGGTCGCAGATGAAACTCTGGTTCACCATGTCTCCTCCCAGCAGCTCGGTCACCATCTCCAG
CTGGTCGGCCGTGGAGAAGCT
Features (pLannotate 1.2.2; 21 found; start..end, strand, type, name):
    380..398     -  promoter       T7 promoter: promoter for bacteriophage T7 RNA polymerase
    414..447     -  LTR            5' LTR (truncated) (fragment): truncated 5' long terminal repeat (LTR) from HIV-1
    443..646     -  promoter       CMV promoter: human cytomegalovirus (CMV) immediate early promoter
    647..1026    -  enhancer       CMV enhancer: human cytomegalovirus immediate early enhancer
   1181..1233    +  misc_feature   bom (fragment): basis of mobility region from pBR322
   1292..1396    +  promoter       AmpR promoter: bla
   1397..2257    +  CDS            AmpR: β-lactamase; bla; confers resistance to ampicillin, carbenicillin, and related antibiotics
   2428..3016    +  rep_origin     ori: high-copy-number ColE1/pMB1/pBR322/pUC origin of replication
   3199..3291    +  CDS            lacI (fragment): lac repressor; lacI; The lac repressor binds to the lac operator to inhibit transcription in E. coli. This inhibition can be relieved by adding lactose or isopropyl-β-D-thiogalactopyranoside (IPTG).
   3304..3325    +  protein_bind   CAP binding site: CAP binding activates transcription in the presence of cAMP. E. coli catabolite activator protein
   3340..3370    +  promoter       lac promoter: promoter for the E. coli lac operon
   3378..3394    +  protein_bind   lac operator: The lac repressor binds to the lac operator to inhibit transcription in E. coli. This inhibition can be relieved by adding lactose or isopropyl-β-D-thiogalactopyranoside (IPTG). lac repressor encoded by lacI
   3467..3588    -  polyA_signal   SV40 poly(A) signal: SV40 polyadenylation signal
   3583..3741    -  CDS            ble (fragment): BLE_KLEPN - Experimental evidence at protein level: Swiss-Prot protein existence level 1. Binding protein with a strong affinity to the bleomycin family of antibiotics. Binds to CL990; an antimitotic-antibiotic compound. From Klebsiella pneumoniae.
   3765..4556    -  CDS            neo: KKA2_KLEPN - Also known as kan, nptII. Experimental evidence at protein level: Swiss-Prot protein existence level 1. Resistance to kanamycin, neomycin, paromomycin, ribostamycin, butirosin and gentamicin B. From Klebsiella pneumoniae.
   4623..4952    -  promoter       SV40 promoter: SV40 enhancer and early promoter
   4966..5394    -  rep_origin     f1 ori (sequence partly withheld): f1 bacteriophage origin of replication; arrow indicates direction of (+) strand synthesis
   5415..5436    -  promoter       SV40 promoter (fragment): SV40 enhancer and early promoter
   5440..5664    -  polyA_signal   bGH poly(A) signal: bovine growth hormone polyadenylation signal
   5690..5708    +  promoter       SP6 promoter: promoter for bacteriophage SP6 RNA polymerase
   5769..273     -  CDS            c-Myc (across the origin): human c-Myc proto-oncogene
