[The description below was written by a language model from this plasmid's Addgene catalogue record and pLannotate feature annotations shown in this document.]
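Description:
pCDNA3-HA-HA-human CMYC (1-277) is a mammalian expression plasmid built on the Invitrogen pcDNA3 backbone and carrying a human MYC insert with two N-terminal HA epitope tags. The name indicates a truncated protein covering residues 1–277, which would retain the N-terminal transactivation region but lack the C-terminal basic helix-loop-helix leucine zipper domain through which MYC pairs with MAX. The record does not describe the truncation further, and the c-Myc feature called in the sequenced record (which spans the plasmid's numbering origin) appears longer than a 277-codon fragment would require, so the exact insert boundaries should be checked against the sequence. The HA tags are listed in the catalogue fields but are not separately annotated in the feature table.

Expression is driven by the human CMV immediate-early enhancer and promoter and terminated by the bovine growth hormone polyadenylation signal. T7 and SP6 promoters flank the insert, allowing in vitro transcription or serving as sequencing primer sites. A second cassette, consisting of the SV40 early promoter (which includes the SV40 origin), the neomycin phosphotransferase gene and the SV40 poly(A) signal, permits G418 selection of stably transfected mammalian cells. In bacteria the plasmid is maintained at high copy through a ColE1/pUC-type origin with ampicillin selection via β-lactamase, and an f1 origin allows single-stranded DNA production. Small annotated fragments (lacI, lac promoter/operator, ble, an HIV-1 LTR fragment) are short matches and do not appear to be functional units. The stated purpose is mammalian expression of MYC. The associated publication concerns RUNX3 disruption of the MYC/MAX complex and recruitment of GSK3β–FBXW7, which suggests use as a deletion mutant for mapping interactions by HA detection or immunoprecipitation.
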