Addgene plasmid #203428: pCDNA3-HA-HA-human CMYC (1-277)
Purpose: Mammalian expression of MYC
Depositing lab: Yoshiaki Ito. Publication: RUNX3 inactivates oncogenic MYC through disruption of MYC/MAX complex and subsequent recruitment of GSK3beta-FBXW7 cascade. Oei V, Chuang LSH, Matsuo J, Srivastava S, Teh M, Ito Y. Commun Biol. 2023 Jul 3;6(1):689. doi: 10.1038/s42003-023-05037-0. PubMed 37400551.
Backbone
  Vector backbone: pcDNA3
  Backbone manufacturer: Invitrogen
  Vector type: Mammalian Expression
Growth in bacteria
  Bacterial resistance: Ampicillin, 100 μg/mL
  Growth temperature: 37°C
  Growth strain: DH5alpha
  Copy number: High Copy
Gene/Insert
  Gene/Insert name: MYC
  Species: H. sapiens (human)
  Entrez Gene: MYC (a.k.a. MRTL, MYCC, bHLHe39, c-Myc)
  Tag / fusion protein: 2 x HA (N terminal on insert)
  Cloning method: Restriction Enzyme; 5′ cloning site Unknown (unknown if destroyed)
  Sequencing primers: 5′ CMV-F; 3′ BGHrev
Terms and licenses: Academic/Nonprofit Terms; Industry Terms: Not Available to Industry
How to cite: pCDNA3-HA-HA-human CMYC (1-277) was a gift from Yoshiaki Ito (Addgene plasmid # 203428 ; http://n2t.net/addgene:203428 ; RRID:Addgene_203428)
